>Addgene plasmid #127649 | pLKO.1-puro-irf3-shrna5 | addgene full sequence | sequence record 251847 | Addgene NGS Result
CGAACGACCGAGCGCAGCGAGTCAGTGAGCGAGGAAGCGGAAGAGCGCCCAATACGCAAACCGCCTCTCC
CCGCGCGTTGGCCGATTCATTAATGCAGCTGGCACGACAGGTTTCCCGACTGGAAAGCGGGCAGTGAGCG
CAACGCAATTAATGTGAGTTAGCTCACTCATTAGGCACCCCAGGCTTTACACTTTATGCTTCCGGCTCGT
ATGTTGTGTGGAATTGTGAGCGGATAACAATTTCACACAGGAAACAGCTATGACCATGATTACGCCAAGC
GCGCAATTAACCCTCACTAAAGGGAACAAAAGCTGGAGCTGCAAGCTTAATGTAGTCTTATGCAATACTC
TTGTAGTCTTGCAACATGGTAACGATGAGTTAGCAACATGCCTTACAAGGAGAGAAAAAGCACCGTGCAT
GCCGATTGGTGGAAGTAAGGTGGTACGATCGTGCCTTATTAGGAAGGCAACAGACGGGTCTGACATGGAT
TGGACGAACCACTGAATTGCCGCATTGCAGAGATATTGTATTTAAGTGCCTAGCTCGATACATAAACGGG
TCTCTCTGGTTAGACCAGATCTGAGCCTGGGAGCTCTCTGGCTAACTAGGGAACCCACTGCTTAAGCCTC
AATAAAGCTTGCCTTGAGTGCTTCAAGTAGTGTGTGCCCGTCTGTTGTGTGACTCTGGTAACTAGAGATC
CCTCAGACCCTTTTAGTCAGTGTGGAAAATCTCTAGCAGTGGCGCCCGAACAGGGACTTGAAAGCGAAAG
GGAAACCAGAGGAGCTCTCTCGACGCAGGACTCGGCTTGCTGAAGCGCGCACGGCAAGAGGCGAGGGGCG
GCGACTGGTGAGTACGCCAAAAATTTTGACTAGCGGAGGCTAGAAGGAGAGAGATGGGTGCGAGAGCGTC
AGTATTAAGCGGGGGAGAATTAGATCGCGATGGGAAAAAATTCGGTTAAGGCCAGGGGGAAAGAAAAAAT
ATAAATTAAAACATATAGTATGGGCAAGCAGGGAGCTAGAACGATTCGCAGTTAATCCTGGCCTGTTAGA
AACATCAGAAGGCTGTAGACAAATACTGGGACAGCTACAACCATCCCTTCAGACAGGATCAGAAGAACTT
AGATCATTATATAATACAGTAGCAACCCTCTATTGTGTGCATCAAAGGATAGAGATAAAAGACACCAAGG
AAGCTTTAGACAAGATAGAGGAAGAGCAAAACAAAAGTAAGACCACCGCACAGCAAGCGGCCGCTGATCT
TCAGACCTGGAGGAGGAGATATGAGGGACAATTGGAGAAGTGAATTATATAAATATAAAGTAGTAAAAAT
TGAACCATTAGGAGTAGCACCCACCAAGGCAAAGAGAAGAGTGGTGCAGAGAGAAAAAAGAGCAGTGGGA
ATAGGAGCTTTGTTCCTTGGGTTCTTGGGAGCAGCAGGAAGCACTATGGGCGCAGCGTCAATGACGCTGA
CGGTACAGGCCAGACAATTATTGTCTGGTATAGTGCAGCAGCAGAACAATTTGCTGAGGGCTATTGAGGC
GCAACAGCATCTGTTGCAACTCACAGTCTGGGGCATCAAGCAGCTCCAGGCAAGAATCCTGGCTGTGGAA
AGATACCTAAAGGATCAACAGCTCCTGGGGATTTGGGGTTGCTCTGGAAAACTCATTTGCACCACTGCTG
TGCCTTGGAATGCTAGTTGGAGTAATAAATCTCTGGAACAGATTTGGAATCACACGACCTGGATGGAGTG
GGACAGAGAAATTAACAATTACACAAGCTTAATACACTCCTTAATTGAAGAATCGCAAAACCAGCAAGAA
AAGAATGAACAAGAATTATTGGAATTAGATAAATGGGCAAGTTTGTGGAATTGGTTTAACATAACAAATT
GGCTGTGGTATATAAAATTATTCATAATGATAGTAGGAGGCTTGGTAGGTTTAAGAATAGTTTTTGCTGT
ACTTTCTATAGTGAATAGAGTTAGGCAGGGATATTCACCATTATCGTTTCAGACCCACCTCCCAACCCCG
AGGGGACCCGACAGGCCCGAAGGAATAGAAGAAGAAGGTGGAGAGAGAGACAGAGACAGATCCATTCGAT
TAGTGAACGGATCTCGACGGTATCGATCACGAGACTAGCCTCGAGCGGCCGCCCCCTTCACCGAGGGCCT
ATTTCCCATGATTCCTTCATATTTGCATATACGATACAAGGCTGTTAGAGAGATAATTGGAATTAATTTG
ACTGTAAACACAAAGATATTAGTACAAAATACGTGACGTAGAAAGTAATAATTTCTTGGGTAGTTTGCAG
TTTTAAAATTATGTTTTAAAATGGACTATCATATGCTTACCGTAACTTGAAAGTATTTCGATTTCTTGGC
TTTATATATCTTGTGGAAAGGACGAAACACCGGTACCCAGGAAGACATTCTGGATCTGTGAAGCCACAGA
TGGGATCCAGAATGTCTTCCTGGGTATTTTTAATTCTCGACCTCGAGACAAATGGCAGTATTCATCCACA
ATTTTAAAAGAAAAGGGGGGATTGGGGGGTACAGTGCAGGGGAAAGAATAGTAGACATAATAGCAACAGA
CATACAAACTAAAGAATTACAAAAACAAATTACAAAAATTCAAAATTTTCGGGTTTATTACAGGGACAGC
AGAGATCCACTTTGGCCGCGGCTCGAGGGGGTTGGGGTTGCGCCTTTTCCAAGGCAGCCCTGGGTTTGCG
CAGGGACGCGGCTGCTCTGGGCGTGGTTCCGGGAAACGCAGCGGCGCCGACCCTGGGTCTCGCACATTCT
TCACGTCCGTTCGCAGCGTCACCCGGATCTTCGCCGCTACCCTTGTGGGCCCCCCGGCGACGCTTCCTGC
TCCGCCCCTAAGTCGGGAAGGTTCCTTGCGGTTCGCGGCGTGCCGGACGTGACAAACGGAAGCCGCACGT
CTCACTAGTACCCTCGCAGACGGACAGCGCCAGGGAGCAATGGCAGCGCGCCGACCGCGATGGGCTGTGG
CCAATAGCGGCTGCTCAGCAGGGCGCGCCGAGAGCAGCGGCCGGGAAGGGGCGGTGCGGGAGGCGGGGTG
TGGGGCGGTAGTGTGGGCCCTGTTCCTGCCCGCGCGGTGTTCCGCATTCTGCAAGCCTCCGGAGCGCACG
TCGGCAGTCGGCTCCCTCGTTGACCGAATCACCGACCTCTCTCCCCAGGGGGATCCACCGGAGCTTACCA
TGACCGAGTACAAGCCCACGGTGCGCCTCGCCACCCGCGACGACGTCCCCAGGGCCGTACGCACCCTCGC
CGCCGCGTTCGCCGACTACCCCGCCACGCGCCACACCGTCGATCCGGACCGCCACATCGAGCGGGTCACC
GAGCTGCAAGAACTCTTCCTCACGCGCGTCGGGCTCGACATCGGCAAGGTGTGGGTCGCGGACGACGGCG
CCGCGGTGGCGGTCTGGACCACGCCGGAGAGCGTCGAAGCGGGGGCGGTGTTCGCCGAGATCGGCCCGCG
CATGGCCGAGTTGAGCGGTTCCCGGCTGGCCGCGCAGCAACAGATGGAAGGCCTCCTGGCGCCGCACCGG
CCCAAGGAGCCCGCGTGGTTCCTGGCCACCGTCGGCGTCTCGCCCGACCACCAGGGCAAGGGTCTGGGCA
GCGCCGTCGTGCTCCCCGGAGTGGAGGCGGCCGAGCGCGCCGGGGTGCCCGCCTTCCTGGAGACCTCCGC
GCCCCGCAACCTCCCCTTCTACGAGCGGCTCGGCTTCACCGTCACCGCCGACGTCGAGGTGCCCGAAGGA
CCGCGCACCTGGTGCATGACCCGCAAGCCCGGTGCCTGACGCCCGCCCCACGACCCGCAGCGCCCGACCG
AAAGGAGCGCACGACCCCATGCATCGGTACCTTTAAGACCAATGACTTACAAGGCAGCTGTAGATCTTAG
CCACTTTTTAAAAGAAAAGGGGGGACTGGAAGGGCTAATTCACTCCCAACGAAGACAAGATCTGCTTTTT
GCTTGTACTGGGTCTCTCTGGTTAGACCAGATCTGAGCCTGGGAGCTCTCTGGCTAACTAGGGAACCCAC
TGCTTAAGCCTCAATAAAGCTTGCCTTGAGTGCTTCAAGTAGTGTGTGCCCGTCTGTTGTGTGACTCTGG
TAACTAGAGATCCCTCAGACCCTTTTAGTCAGTGTGGAAAATCTCTAGCAGTAGTAGTTCATGTCATCTT
ATTATTCAGTATTTATAACTTGCAAAGAAATGAATATCAGAGAGTGAGAGGAACTTGTTTATTGCAGCTT
ATAATGGTTACAAATAAAGCAATAGCATCACAAATTTCACAAATAAAGCATTTTTTTCACTGCATTCTAG
TTGTGGTTTGTCCAAACTCATCAATGTATCTTATCATGTCTGGCTCTAGCTATCCCGCCCCTAACTCCGC
CCATCCCGCCCCTAACTCCGCCCAGTTCCGCCCATTCTCCGCCCCATGGCTGACTAATTTTTTTTATTTA
TGCAGAGGCCGAGGCCGCCTCGGCCTCTGAGCTATTCCAGAAGTAGTGAGGAGGCTTTTTTGGAGGCCTA
GGGACGTACCCAATTCGCCCTATAGTGAGTCGTATTACGCGCGCTCACTGGCCGTCGTTTTACAACGTCG
TGACTGGGAAAACCCTGGCGTTACCCAACTTAATCGCCTTGCAGCACATCCCCCTTTCGCCAGCTGGCGT
AATAGCGAAGAGGCCCGCACCGATCGCCCTTCCCAACAGTTGCGCAGCCTGAATGGCGAATGGG
[124 nt withheld, positions 4755-4878]
C
[91 nt withheld, positions 4880-4970]
A
[49 nt withheld, positions 4972-5020]
CCTTTGACGTTGGAGTCCACGTTCTTT
[37 nt withheld, positions 5048-5084]
ACCCTATCTCGGTCTATTCTTTTGATTTATAAGGGATTTTGCCGATTTCGGCCTATTGGTTAAAAAATGA
GCTGATTTAACAAAAATTTAACGCGAATTTTAACAAAATATTAACGCTTACAATTTAGGTGGCACTTTTC
GGGGAAATGTGCGCGGAACCCCTATTTGTTTATTTTTCTAAATACATTCAAATATGTATCCGCTCATGAG
ACAATAACCCTGATAAATGCTTCAATAATATTGAAAAAGGAAGAGTATGAGTATTCAACATTTCCGTGTC
GCCCTTATTCCCTTTTTTGCGGCATTTTGCCTTCCTGTTTTTGCTCACCCAGAAACGCTGGTGAAAGTAA
AAGATGCTGAAGATCAGTTGGGTGCACGAGTGGGTTACATCGAACTGGATCTCAACAGCGGTAAGATCCT
TGAGAGTTTTCGCCCCGAAGAACGTTTTCCAATGATGAGCACTTTTAAAGTTCTGCTATGTGGCGCGGTA
TTATCCCGTATTGACGCCGGGCAAGAGCAACTCGGTCGCCGCATACACTATTCTCAGAATGACTTGGTTG
AGTACTCACCAGTCACAGAAAAGCATCTTACGGATGGCATGACAGTAAGAGAATTATGCAGTGCTGCCAT
AACCATGAGTGATAACACTGCGGCCAACTTACTTCTGACAACGATCGGAGGACCGAAGGAGCTAACCGCT
TTTTTGCACAACATGGGGGATCATGTAACTCGCCTTGATCGTTGGGAACCGGAGCTGAATGAAGCCATAC
CAAACGACGAGCGTGACACCACGATGCCTGTAGCAATGGCAACAACGTTGCGCAAACTATTAACTGGCGA
ACTACTTACTCTAGCTTCCCGGCAACAATTAATAGACTGGATGGAGGCGGATAAAGTTGCAGGACCACTT
CTGCGCTCGGCCCTTCCGGCTGGCTGGTTTATTGCTGATAAATCTGGAGCCGGTGAGCGTGGGTCTCGCG
GTATCATTGCAGCACTGGGGCCAGATGGTAAGCCCTCCCGTATCGTAGTTATCTACACGACGGGGAGTCA
GGCAACTATGGATGAACGAAATAGACAGATCGCTGAGATAGGTGCCTCACTGATTAAGCATTGGTAACTG
TCAGACCAAGTTTACTCATATATACTTTAGATTGATTTAAAACTTCATTTTTAATTTAAAAGGATCTAGG
TGAAGATCCTTTTTGATAATCTCATGACCAAAATCCCTTAACGTGAGTTTTCGTTCCACTGAGCGTCAGA
CCCCGTAGAAAAGATCAAAGGATCTTCTTGAGATCCTTTTTTTCTGCGCGTAATCTGCTGCTTGCAAACA
AAAAAACCACCGCTACCAGCGGTGGTTTGTTTGCCGGATCAAGAGCTACCAACTCTTTTTCCGAAGGTAA
CTGGCTTCAGCAGAGCGCAGATACCAAATACTGTTCTTCTAGTGTAGCCGTAGTTAGGCCACCACTTCAA
GAACTCTGTAGCACCGCCTACATACCTCGCTCTGCTAATCCTGTTACCAGTGGCTGCTGCCAGTGGCGAT
AAGTCGTGTCTTACCGGGTTGGACTCAAGACGATAGTTACCGGATAAGGCGCAGCGGTCGGGCTGAACGG
GGGGTTCGTGCACACAGCCCAGCTTGGAGCGAACGACCTACACCGAACTGAGATACCTACAGCGTGAGCT
ATGAGAAAGCGCCACGCTTCCCGAAGGGAGAAAGGCGGACAGGTATCCGGTAAGCGGCAGGGTCGGAACA
GGAGAGCGCACGAGGGAGCTTCCAGGGGGAAACGCCTGGTATCTTTATAGTCCTGTCGGGTTTCGCCACC
TCTGACTTGAGCGTCGATTTTTGTGATGCTCGTCAGGGGGGCGGAGCCTATGGAAAAACGCCAGCAACGC
GGCCTTTTTACGGTTCCTGGCCTTTTGCTGGCCTTTTGCTCACATGTTCTTTCCTGCGTTATCCCCTGAT
TCTGTGGATAACCGTATTACCGCCTTTGAGTGAGCTGATACCGCTCGCCGCAGC
Features (pLannotate 1.2.2; 26 found; start..end, strand, type, name):
      1..43      +  rep_origin     RSF ori (fragment): Plasmids containing the RSF 1030 origin of replication can be propagated in E. coli cells that contain additional plasmids with compatible origins.
     45..137     +  CDS            lacI (fragment): lac repressor; lacI; The lac repressor binds to the lac operator to inhibit transcription in E. coli. This inhibition can be relieved by adding lactose or isopropyl-β-D-thiogalactopyranoside (IPTG).
    150..171     +  protein_bind   CAP binding site: CAP binding activates transcription in the presence of cAMP. E. coli catabolite activator protein
    186..216     +  promoter       lac promoter: promoter for the E. coli lac operon
    224..240     +  protein_bind   lac operator: The lac repressor binds to the lac operator to inhibit transcription in E. coli. This inhibition can be relieved by adding lactose or isopropyl-β-D-thiogalactopyranoside (IPTG). lac repressor encoded by lacI
    285..303     +  promoter       T3 promoter: promoter for bacteriophage T3 RNA polymerase
    331..557     +  promoter       RSV promoter: Rous sarcoma virus enhancer/promoter
    558..738     +  LTR            5' LTR (truncated): truncated 5' long terminal repeat (LTR) from HIV-1
    785..910     +  misc_feature   HIV-1 Ψ: packaging signal of human immunodeficiency virus type 1
    894..1257    +  CDS            HIV-1 gag (fragment): gag protein from human immunodeficiency virus 1; gag
   1403..1636    +  misc_feature   RRE: The Rev response element (RRE) of HIV-1 allows for Rev-dependent mRNA export from the nucleus to the cytoplasm.
   2013..2113    +  CDS            Rev (fragment): human immunodeficiency virus 1 (HIV-1) Rev protein; rev; enhances nuclear export of unspliced and incompletely spliced viral mRNAs
   2163..2403    +  promoter       U6 promoter: RNA polymerase III promoter for human U6 snRNA
   2522..2639    +  misc_feature   cPPT/CTS: central polypurine tract and central termination sequence of HIV-1
   2688..3198    +  promoter       hPGK promoter: human phosphoglycerate kinase 1 promoter
   3220..3819    +  CDS            PuroR: puromycin N-acetyltransferase; pac from Streptomyces alboniger; confers resistance to puromycin
   3862..3945    +  CDS            nef (fragment): NEF_HV1Z2 - Experimental evidence at protein level: Swiss-Prot protein existence level 1. Extracellular Nef protein targets CD4(+) T-lymphocytes for apoptosis by interacting with CXCR4 surface receptors. From Human immunodeficiency virus type 1 group M subtype D (isolate Z2/CDC-Z34) (HIV-1).
   3947..4180    +  LTR            3' LTR (ΔU3): self-inactivating 3' long terminal repeat (LTR) from HIV-1
   4252..4373    +  polyA_signal   SV40 poly(A) signal: SV40 polyadenylation signal
   4413..4548    +  rep_origin     SV40 ori: SV40 origin of replication
   4569..4587    -  promoter       T7 promoter: promoter for bacteriophage T7 RNA polymerase
   4595..4750    +  CDS            lacZα (fragment): LacZα fragment of β-galactosidase; lacZ fragment
   4755..5183    +  rep_origin     f1 ori (sequence partly withheld): f1 bacteriophage origin of replication; arrow indicates direction of (+) strand synthesis
   5236..5340    +  promoter       AmpR promoter: bla
   5341..6201    +  CDS            AmpR: β-lactamase; bla; confers resistance to ampicillin, carbenicillin, and related antibiotics
   6372..6960    +  rep_origin     ori: high-copy-number ColE1/pMB1/pBR322/pUC origin of replication
