[The description below was written by a language model from this plasmid's Addgene catalogue record and pLannotate feature annotations shown in this document.]
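Description:
pLKO.1-puro-irf3-shrna5 is a lentiviral shRNA vector built on the pLKO.1 backbone and designed to knock down human IRF3 (interferon regulatory factor 3). It is maintained in E. coli through a high-copy ColE1/pUC-type origin with ampicillin selection from the β-lactamase gene. An f1 origin and remnants of a cloning-vector lac region (lac promoter/operator, lacZα fragment, T3 and T7 promoters) are also present in the bacterial portion. The full sequenced record is about 7.1 kb.

The viral cassette has a third-generation, self-inactivating layout. An RSV enhancer/promoter fused to a truncated HIV-1 5' LTR drives Tat-independent transcription of the genomic RNA in packaging cells. This is followed by the Ψ packaging signal with a partial gag sequence, the Rev response element for nuclear export of the unspliced transcript, and a cPPT/CTS element that aids nuclear import and transduction efficiency. The 3' LTR carries the ΔU3 deletion, so the integrated provirus lacks LTR promoter activity, and an SV40 polyadenylation signal and SV40 origin lie downstream.

Within this frame, a human U6 RNA polymerase III promoter expresses the IRF3-targeting hairpin. The hairpin itself is not annotated in the feature table but would sit between the U6 promoter and the cPPT. A separate human PGK promoter drives puromycin N-acetyltransferase, which allows selection of transduced mammalian cells. The plasmid supplies only the transfer genome, so packaging and envelope functions must come from helper plasmids. The associated work concerns innate immune sensing by cGAS, which fits the use of this construct to stably deplete IRF3 in human cells when testing pathway dependence.
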