Addgene plasmid #127649: pLKO.1-puro-irf3-shrna5
Purpose: Knock-down of human IRF3
Depositing lab: Nicolas Manel. Depositing organization: Institut Curie. Publication: Bloom syndrome protein restrains innate immune sensing of micronuclei by cGAS. Gratia M, Rodero MP, Conrad C, Bou Samra E, Maurin M, Rice GI, Duffy D, Revy P, Petit F, Dale RC, Crow YJ, Amor-Gueret M, Manel N. J Exp Med. 2019 May 6;216(5):1199-1213. doi: 10.1084/jem.20181329. Epub 2019 Apr 1. PubMed 30936263.
Backbone
  Vector backbone: pLKO.1
  Vector type: Lentiviral
  Selectable markers: Puromycin
Growth in bacteria
  Bacterial resistance: Ampicillin, 100 μg/mL
  Growth temperature: 30°C
  Growth strain: NEB Stable
  Copy number: High Copy
Gene/Insert
  Gene/Insert name: IRF3 shRNA
  gRNA/shRNA sequence: TACCCAGGAAGACATTCTGGATctgtgaagccacagatgggATCCAGAATGTCTTCCTGGGTA
  Species: H. sapiens (human)
  Entrez Gene: IRF3 (a.k.a. IIAE7)
  Cloning method: Unknown
Terms and licenses: Academic/Nonprofit Terms; Industry Terms: Not Available to Industry
How to cite: pLKO.1-puro-irf3-shrna5 was a gift from Nicolas Manel (Addgene plasmid # 127649 ; http://n2t.net/addgene:127649 ; RRID:Addgene_127649)
